Addgene plasmid #153070: pmirGLO-3'UTR-IL22
Purpose: Human IL-22 3'UTR region cloned downstream of luciferase reporter gene
Depositing lab: Silvia Monticelli. Depositing organization: Institute for Research in Biomedicine, Switzerland. Publication: A molecular network regulating the proinflammatory phenotype of human memory T lymphocytes. Emming S, Bianchi N, Polletti S, Balestrieri C, Leoni C, Montagner S, Chirichella M, Delaleu N, Natoli G, Monticelli S. Nat Immunol. 2020 Apr;21(4):388-399. doi: 10.1038/s41590-020-0622-8. Epub 2020 Mar 16. PubMed 32205878.
Backbone
  Vector backbone: pmirGLO Dual-Luciferase
  Backbone manufacturer: Promega
  Backbone size w/o insert (bp): 7345
  Total vector size (bp): 7907
  Vector type: Mammalian Expression, Luciferase
Growth in bacteria
  Bacterial resistance: Ampicillin, 100 μg/mL
  Growth temperature: 37°C
  Growth strain: DH5alpha
  Copy number: High Copy
Gene/Insert
  Gene/Insert name: 3' UTR region of IL-22 gene
  Species: H. sapiens (human)
  Insert size (bp): 557
  Entrez Gene: IL22 (a.k.a. IL-21, IL-22, IL-D110, IL-TIF, ILTIF, TIFIL-23, TIFa, zcyto18)
  Promoter: PGK
  Cloning method: Restriction Enzyme; 5′ cloning site EcoRI (not destroyed); 3′ cloning site XbaI (not destroyed)
  Sequencing primers: 5′ AGA AGC TGC GCG GTG GTG TTG TG
Terms and licenses: Academic/Nonprofit Terms; Industry Terms: Not Available to Industry
How to cite: pmirGLO-3'UTR-IL22 was a gift from Silvia Monticelli (Addgene plasmid # 153070 ; http://n2t.net/addgene:153070 ; RRID:Addgene_153070)
