[The description below was written by a language model from this plasmid's Addgene catalogue record and pLannotate feature annotations shown in this document.]
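Description:
pmirGLO-3'UTR-IL22 is a mammalian dual-luciferase reporter plasmid built on the Promega pmirGLO backbone, carrying a 557 bp fragment of the human IL22 3' untranslated region cloned between the EcoRI and XbaI sites downstream of the firefly luciferase gene, for a total size of about 7.9 kb. It is propagated in E. coli as a high-copy plasmid through a ColE1/pUC-type origin and selected with ampicillin via the β-lactamase gene. A cer recombination site, which helps keep plasmids in monomeric form, is also annotated.

The primary reporter is the synthetic luc2 firefly luciferase, driven by the mouse PGK promoter. The unannotated stretch between the luc2 coding sequence and the residual multiple cloning site matches the expected position and size of the IL22 3'UTR insert, and transcripts are terminated by the SV40 poly(A) signal. Because the UTR becomes part of the luciferase mRNA, any regulatory elements it contains, such as microRNA target sites or binding sites for RNA-binding proteins, alter firefly luciferase output. A second cassette on the same plasmid uses the SV40 enhancer/early promoter to express humanized Renilla luciferase, followed closely by a neomycin/G418 resistance coding sequence and a synthetic poly(A) signal. This provides an internal normalization control and a potential selection marker in mammalian cells. Several short fragment annotations (Tn5 transposase, M13 ori, bom, T7 terminator, large T antigen) are probably incidental sequence matches rather than functional parts. The plasmid is suited to transfection assays measuring post-transcriptional regulation of IL-22 expression, and the associated work concerns the proinflammatory phenotype of human memory T lymphocytes.
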