Features (pLannotate 1.2.2; 18 found; start..end, strand, type, name):
     49..548     -  promoter       PGK promoter: mouse phosphoglycerate kinase 1 promoter
    605..888     -  misc_feature   cer region: ColE1-derived recombination site that helps to maintain plasmids as monomers
   1004..1592    +  rep_origin     ori: high-copy-number ColE1/pMB1/pBR322/pUC origin of replication
   1750..2610    -  CDS            AmpR: β-lactamase; bla; confers resistance to ampicillin, carbenicillin, and related antibiotics
   2611..2715    -  promoter       AmpR promoter: bla
   2758..2850    +  CDS            tnpA (fragment): TN5P_ECOLX - Also known as tnp. Experimental evidence at protein level: Swiss-Prot protein existence level 1. Mediates transposition of transposon Tn5 by a 'cut and paste' mechanism. First, the monomeric transposase binds the 19 bp inverted DNA repeats flanking the transposon. Then, dimerization of the DNA- bound transposase creates a synaptic DNA complex. After nicking of the first DNA strand, excision of the transposon proceeds through a series of intermediates. The transposase then mediates the insertion of the transposon at a new site by strand transfer. The activity of the wild- type tran
   2871..2919    -  polyA_signal   poly(A) signal: synthetic polyadenylation signal
   2983..3775    -  CDS            NeoR/KanR (fragment): aminoglycoside phosphotransferase from Tn5; aph(3')-II (or nptII); confers resistance to neomycin, kanamycin, and G418 (Geneticin®)
   3826..4758    -  CDS            hRluc: Renilla luciferase human codon-optimized
   4809..5166    -  promoter       SV40 promoter: SV40 enhancer and early promoter
   5231..5282    +  misc_feature   bom (fragment): basis of mobility region from pBR322
   5283..5315    -  rep_origin     M13 ori (fragment): M13 bacteriophage origin of replication; arrow indicates direction of (+) strand synthesis
   5320..5388    +  CDS            large T antigen (fragment): large T antigen from SV40 (simian virus 40)
   5411..5532    +  polyA_signal   SV40 poly(A) signal: SV40 polyadenylation signal
   5554..5573    -  terminator     T7 terminator (fragment): transcription terminator for bacteriophage T7 RNA polymerase
   5581..5630    -  CDS            SET1 (fragment): solubility-enhancement tag derived from T7 phage gene 10B
   5637..5665    -  misc_feature   MCS (fragment): pUC18/19 multiple cloning site
   6257..2       -  CDS            luciferase (across the origin): firefly luciferase synthetic luc2 version of the luciferase gene
>Addgene plasmid #153070 | pmirGLO-3'UTR-IL22 | addgene full sequence | sequence record 304637 | Addgene NGS Result
ATGGTGGCTTTACCAACAGTACCGGATTGCCAAGCTTGGGCTGCAGGTCGAAAGGCCCGGAGATGAGGAA
GAGGAGAACAGCGCGGCAGACGTGCGCTTTTGAAGCGTGCAGAATGCCGGGCCTCCGGAGGACCTTCGGG
CGCCCGCCCCGCCCCTGAGCCCGCCCCTGAGCCCGCCCCCGGACCCACCCCTTCCCAGCCTCTGAGCCCA
GAAAGCGAAGGAGCAAAGCTGCTATTGGCCGCTGCCCCAAAGGCCTACCCGCTTCCATTGCTCAGCGGTG
CTGTCCATCTGCACGAGACTAGTGAGACGTGCTACTTCCATTTGTCACGTCCTGCACGACGCGAGCTGCG
GGGCGGGGGGGAACTTCCTGACTAGGGGAGGAGTAGAAGGTGGCGCGAAGGGGCCACCAAAGAACGGAGC
CGGTTGGCGCCTACCGGTGGATGTGGAATGTGTGCGAGGCCAGAGGCCACTTGTGTAGCGCCAAGTGCCC
AGCGGGGCTGCTAAAGCGCATGCTCCAGACTGCCTTGGGAAAAGCGCCTCCCCTACCCGGTAGATCTCGA
TCCTCTACGCCGGACGCATCGTGGCCGGAGTACTGCGGTTTATCTCGATGGCTACGAGGGCAGACAGTAA
GTGGATTTACCATAATCCCTTAATTGTACGCACCGCTAAAACGCGTTCAGCGCGATCACGGCAGCAGACA
GGTAAAAATGGCAACAAACCACCCGAAAAACTGCCGCAATCGCGCCTGATAAATTTTAACCGTATGAATA
CCTATGCAACCAGAGGGTACAGGCCACATTACCCCCACTTAATCCACTGAAGCTGCCATTTTTCATGGTT
TCACCATCCCAGCGAAGGGCCATCCAGCGTGCGTTCCTGTATTTCCGGACTATAAAAGGATCTAGGTGAA
GATCCTTTTTGATAATCTCATGACCAAAATCCCTTAACGTGAGTTTTCGTTCCACTGAGCGTCAGACCCC
GTAGAAAAGATCAAAGGATCTTCTTGAAATCCTTTTTTTCTGCGCGTAATCTGCTGCTTGCAAACAAAAA
AACCACCGCTACCAGCGGTGGTTTGTTTGCCGGATCAAGAGCTACCAACTCTTTTTCCGAAGGTAACTGG
CTTCAGCAGAGCGCAGATACCAAATACTGTCCTTCTAGTGTAGCCGTAGTTAGGCCACCACTTCAAGAAC
TCTGTAGCACCGCCTACATACCTCGCTCTGCTAATCCTGTTACCAGTGGCTGCTGCCAGTGGCGATAAGT
CGTGTCTTACCGGGTTGGACTCAAGACGATAGTTACCGGATAAGGCGCAGCGGTCGGGCTGAACGGGGGG
TTCGTGCACACAGCCCAGCTTGGAGCGAACGACCTACACCGAACTGAGATACCTACAGCGTGAGCTATGA
GAAAGCGCCACGCTTCCCGAAGGGAGAAAGGCGGACAGGTATCCGGTAAGCGGCAGGGTCGGAACAGGAG
AGCGCACGAGGGAGCTTCCAGGGGGAAACGCCTGGTATCTTTATAGTCCTGTCGGGTTTCGCCACCTCTG
ACTTGAGCGTCGATTTTTGTGATGCTCGTCAGGGGGGCGGAGCCTATGGAAAAACGCCAGCAACGCGGCC
TTTTTACGGTTCCTGGCCTTTTGCTGGCCTTTTGCTCACATGTTCTTTCCTGCGTTATCCCCTGATTCTG
TGGATAACCGTATTACCGCCTTTGAGTGAGCTGATACCGGTTGGGCGTCGCTTGGTCGGTCATTTCGAAT
TACCAATGCTTAATCAGTGAGGCACCTATCTCAGCGATCTGTCTATTTCGTTCATCCATAGTTGCCTGAC
TCCCCGTCGTGTAGATAACTACGATACGGGAGGGCTTACCATCTGGCCCCAGTGCTGCAATGATACCGCG
AGACCCACGCTCACCGGCTCCAGATTTATCAGCAATAAACCAGCCAGCCGGAAGGGCCGAGCGCAGAAGT
GGTCCTGCAACTTTATCCGCCTCCATCCAGTCTATTAATTGTTGCCGGGAAGCTAGAGTAAGTAGTTCGC
CAGTTAATAGTTTGCGCAACGTTGTTGCCATTGCTACAGGCATCGTGGTGTCACGCTCGTCGTTTGGTAT
GGCTTCATTCAGCTCCGGTTCCCAACGATCAAGGCGAGTTACATGATCCCCCATGTTGTGCAAAAAAGCG
GTTAGCTCCTTCGGTCCTCCGATAGTTGTCAGAAGTAAGTTGGCCGCAGTGTTATCACTCATGGTTATGG
CAGCACTGCATAATTCTCTTACTGTCATGCCATCCGTAAGATGCTTTTCTGTGACTGGTGAGTACTCAAC
CAAGTCATTCTGAGAATAGTGTATGCGGCGACCGAGTTGCTCTTGCCCGGCGTCAATACGGGATAATACC
GCGCCACATAGCAGAACTTTGAAAGTGCTCATCATTGGAAAACGTTCTTCGGGGCGAAAACTCTCAAGGA
TCTTACCGCTGTTGAGATCCAGTTCGATGTAACCCACTCGTGCACCCAACTGATCTTCAGCATCTTTTAC
TTTCACCAGCGTTTCTGGGTGAGCAAAAACAGGAAGGCAAAATGCCGCAAAAAAGGGAATAAGGGCGACA
CGGAAATGTTGAATACTCATACTCTTCCTTTTTCAATATTATTGAAGCATTTATCAGGGTTATTGTCTCA
TGAGCGGATACATATTTGAATGTATTTAGAAAAATAAACAAATAGGGGTTCCGCGCACATTTCCCCGAAA
AGTGCCACCTGACGTCTAAGAAACCATTACGTAGAAAGCCAGTCCGCAGAAACGGTGCTGACCCCGGATG
AATGTCAGCTACTGGGCTATCTGGACAAGGGAAAACGCAAGCGCAAAGAGGATCCTTATCGCTATCGATT
CACACAAAAAACCAACACACAGATGTAATGAAAATAAAGATATTTTATTGCGGCCATCGTGATGGCAGGT
TGGGCGTCGCTTGGTCGGTCATTTCGAACCCCAGAGTCCCGCTCAGAAGAACTCGTCAAGAAGGCGATAG
AAGGCGATGCGCTGCGAATCGGGAGCGGCGATACCGTAAAGCACGAGGAAGCGGTCAGCCCATTCGCCGC
CAAGCTCTTCAGCAATATCACGGGTAGCCAACGCTATGTCCTGATAGCGGTCCGCCACACCCAGCCGGCC
ACAGTCGATGAATCCAGAAAAGCGGCCATTTTCCACCATGATATTCGGCAAGCAGGCATCGCCATGGGTC
ACGACGAGATCCTCGCCGTCGGGCATGCGCGCCTTGAGCCTGGCGAACAGTTCGGCTGGCGCGAGCCCCT
GATGCTCTTCGTCCAGATCATCCTGATCGACAAGACCGGCTTCCATCCGAGTACGTGCTCGCTCGATGCG
ATGTTTCGCTTGGTGGTCGAATGGGCAGGTAGCCGGATCAAGCGTATGCAGCCGCCGCATTGCATCAGCC
ATGATGGATACTTTCTCGGCAGGAGCAAGGTGAGATGACAGGAGATCCTGCCCCGGCACTTCGCCCAATA
GCAGCCAGTCCCTTCCCGCTTCAGTGACAACGTCGAGCACAGCTGCGCAAGGAACGCCCGTCGTGGCCAG
CCACGATAGCCGCGCTGCCTCGTCCTGCAGTTCATTCAGGGCACCGGACAGGTCGGTCTTGACAAAAAGA
ACCGGGCGCCCCTGCGCTGACAGCCGGAACACGGCGGCATCAGAGCAGCCGATTGTCTGTTGTGCCCAGT
CATAGCCGAATAGCCTCTCCACCCAAGCGGCCGGAGAACCTGCGTGCAATCCATCTTGTTCAATCCCTCC
GGAGCCTCCGCCACCTGATCCGCCACCTCCGCTCCCACCACCGGTCTGCTCGTTCTTCAGCACGCGCTCC
ACGAAGCTCTTGATGTACTTACCCATTTCATCTGGAGCGTCCTCCTGGCTGAAGTGGAGGCCCTTCACCT
TCACGAACTCGGTGTTAGGGAACTTCTTAGCTCCCTCGACAATAGCGTTGGAAAAGAACCCAGGGTCGGA
CTCGATGAACATCTTAGGCAGATCGTCGCTGGCCCGAAGGTAGGCGTTGTAGTTGCGGACAATCTGGACG
ACGTCGGGCTTGCCTCCCTTAACGAGAGGGATCTCGCGAGGCCAGGAGAGGGTAGGCCGTCTAACCTCGC
CCTTCTCCTTGAATGGCTCCAGGTAGGCAGCGAACTCCTCAGGCTCCAGTTTCCGCATGATCTTGCTTGG
GAGCATGGTCTCGACGAAGAAGTTATTCTCAAGCACCATTTTCTCGCCCTCTTCGCTCTTGATCAGGGCG
ATATCCTCCTCGATGTCAGGCCACTCGTCCCAGGACTCGATCACGTCCACGACACTCTCAGCATGGACGA
TGGCCTTGATCTTGTCTTGGTGCTCGTAGGAGTAGTGAAAGGCCAGACAAGCCCCCCAGTCGTGGCCCAC
AAAGATGATTTTCTTTGGAAGGTTCAGCAGCTCGAACCAAGCGGTGAGGTACTTGTAGTGATCCAGGAGG
CGATATGAGCCATTCCCGCTCTTGCCGGACTTACCCATTCCGATCAGATCAGGGATGATGCATCTAGCCA
CGGGCTCGATGTGAGGCACGACGTGCCTCCACAGGTAGCTGGAGGCAGCGTTACCATGCAGAAAAATCAC
GGCGTTCTCGGCGTGCTTCTCGGAATCATAGTAGTTGATGAAGGAGTCCAGCACGTTCATTTGCTTGCAG
CGAGCCCACCACTGAGGCCCAGTGATCATGCGTTTGCGTTGCTCGGGGTCGTACACCTTGGAAGCCATGG
TGGCTCCAGCCTTTGGTTCGAGACTGTTGTGTCAGAAGAATCAAGCTTTTTGCAAAAGCCTAGGCCTCCA
AAAAAGCCTCCTCACTACTTCTGGAATAGCTCAGAGGCCGAGGCGGCCTCGGCCTCTGCATAAATAAAAA
AAATTAGTCAGCCATGGGGCGGAGAATGGGCGGAACTGGGCGGAGTTAGGGGCGGGATGGGCGGAGTTAG
GGGCGGGACTATGGTTGCTGACTAATTGAGATGCATGCTTTGCATACTTCTGCCTGCTGGGGAGCCTGGG
GACTTTCCACACCTGGTTGCTGACTAATTGAGATGCATGCTTTGCATACTTCTGCCTGCTGGGGAGCCTG
GGGACTTTCCACACCCTAACTGACACACATTCCACAGCTGGTTCTTTCCGCCTCAGAAGGTACCTAACCA
AGTTCCTCTTTCAGAGGTTATTTCAGGCCATGGTGCTGCGCAGATCCGCGTATGCGGTGTGAAATACCGC
ACAGATGCGTAAGGAGAAAATACCGCATCAGGAAATTGTAAGCGTTAATATTTTGTTAAAATTCGATTTT
ACCACATTTGTAGAGGTTTTACTTGCTTAAAAAAACCTCCCACATCTCCCCCTGAACCTGAAACATAAAA
TGAATGCAATTGTTGTTGTTAACTTGTTTATTGCAGCTTATAATGGTTACAAATAAAGCAATAGCATCAC
AAATTTCACAAATAAAGCATTTTTTTCACTGCATTCTAGTTGTGGTTTGTCCAAACTCATCAATGTATCT
TATCATGTCTGCTCGAAGCGGCCGCCCCAAGGGGTTATGCTAGTTATTGCTCAGCGGTGGCAGCAGCCAA
CTCAGCTTCCTTTCGGGCTTTGTTAGCAGCCGGATCAGCTTGCATGCCTGCAGGTCGACTCTAGATTAGG
ATATCCAAGTGTTTATTGAGGTCAAATAAACATGTTATAGCTCTATAATTATTGTCATAAATATCAATAT
TAGCCTTACACTCAAGTAGCAATATCGAATGATGTTTCTATAAATAAATCCATATTAATAAAATGATATA
AATAAAATGCAGTCTTATAATAATAATAAATACATTTATAAATATAAAGTACTGATTATGGAAACATGAA
GCTATTTAGGGGTTTTTTCCCCTAAAGGAATGGAAAGTAATCTTTTTTATGGAAAAAGACAATTATTTAA
AAAATAAATTGTTTTCTGTGTATAGAACACCAGTTACAATGAAATGTTATCAATAAATATCTATGCTTAG
AAAGTCTACCTTCTGGTCTTATAAACAAAAGTGGCATTGGTTTCCTTTGTAACTAACGCAGGGGTTCATT
TGGAATCCACCCATCATGATGGAGTTTGGCTTCCCATCTTCCTTTTGGTTAAAAAAAATCGCTTTGGGGC
ATCTAATTGTTATTTCTAGCAGGGAAAGGGGGTTAGTTATTCATTTTTCAGCTTTGCTCTGGGAATTCGC
TAGCGAGCTCGTTTAAACAACTAGAATTACACGGCGATCTTGCCGCCCTTCTTGGCCTTAATGAGAATCT
CGCGGATCTTGCGGGCGTCCAACTTGCCGGTCAGTCCTTTAGGCACCTCGTCCACGAACACAACACCACC
GCGCAGCTTCTTGGCGGTTGTAACCTGGCTGGCCACATAGTCCACGATCTCCTTCTCGGTCATGGTTTTA
CCGTGTTCCAGCACGACGACTGCGGCGGGCAGCTCGCCGGCATCGTCGTCGGGCAGGCCGGCGACCCCGG
CGTCGAAGATGTTGGGGTGTTGCAGCAGGATGCTCTCCAGTTCGGCTGGGGCTACCTGGTAGCCCTTGTA
TTTGATCAGGCTCTTCAGCCGGTCCACGATGAAGAAGTGCTCGTCCTCGTCCCAGTAGGCGATGTCGCCG
CTGTGCAGCCAGCCGTCCTTGTCGATGAGAGCGTTTGTAGCCTCGGGGTTGTTAACGTAGCCGCTCATGA
TCATGGGGCCACGGACGCACAGCTCGCCGCGCTGGTTCACACCCAGTGTCTTACCGGTGTCCAAGTCCAC
CACCTTAGCCTCGAAGAAGGGCACCACCTTGCCTACTGCGCCAGGCTTGTCGTCCCCTTCGGGGGTGATC
AGAATGGCGCTGGTTGTTTCTGTCAGGCCGTAGCCCTGGCGGATGCCTGGTAGGTGGAAGCGTTTGGCCA
CGGCCTCACCTACCTCCTTGCTGAGCGGCGCCCCGCCGCTGGCGATCTCGTGCAAGTTGCTTAGGTCGTA
CTTGTCGATGAGAGTGCTCTTAGCGAAGAAGCTAAATAGTGTGGGCACCAGCAGGGCAGATTGAATCTTA
TAGTCTTGCAAGCTGCGCAAGAATAGCTCCTCCTCGAAGCGGTACATGAGCACGACCCGAAAGCCGCAGA
TCAAGTAGCCCAGCGTGGTGAACATGCCGAAGCCGTGGTGAAATGGCACCACGCTGAGGATAGCGGTGTC
GGGGATGATCTGGTTGCCGAAGATGGGGTCGCGGGCATGACTGAATCGGACACAAGCGGTGCGGTGCGGT
AGGGCTACGCCCTTGGGCAATCCGGTACTGCCACTACTGTTCATGATCAGGGCGATGGTTTTGTCCCGGT
CGAAGCTCTCGGGCACGAAGTCGTACTCGTTGAAGCCGGGTGGCAAATGGGAAGTCACGAAGGTGTACAT
GCTTTGGAAGCCCTGGTAGTCGGTCTTGCTATCCATGATGATGATCTTTTGTATGATCGGTAGCTTCTTT
TGCACGTTGAGGATCTTTTGCAGCCCTTTCTTGCTCACGAATACGACGGTGGGCTGGCTGATGCCCATGC
TGTTCAGCAGCTCGCGCTCGTTGTAGATGTCGTTAGCTGGGGCCACAGCCACACCGATGAACAGGGCACC
CAACACGGGCATGAAGAACTGCAAGCTATTCTCGCTGCACACCACGATCCGATGGTTTGTATTCAGCCCA
TAGCGCTTCATAGCTTCTGCCAGCCGAACGCTCATCTCGAAGTACTCGGCGTAGGTAATGTCCACCTCGA
TATGTGCGTCGGTAAAGGCGATGGTGCCGGGCACCAGGGCGTAGCGCTTCATGGCTTTGTGCAGCTGCTC
GCCGGCGGTCCCGTCTTCGAGTGGGTAGAATGGCGCTGGGCCCTTCTTAATGTTTTTGGCATCTTCC
